Addgene plasmid #191229: Sandgrouse+R111Q–insD
Purpose: Expresses Na,K-ATPase (ATP1A1 and ATP1B1 in pFastBac Dual vector) in insect cells
Depositing lab: Susanne Dobler. Depositing organization: Universitaet Hamburg. Publication: Epistatic effects between amino acid insertions and substitutions mediate toxin-resistance of vertebrate Na+, K+-ATPases. Mohammadi S, Ozdemir HI, Ozbek P, Sumbul F, Stiller J, Deng Y, Crawford AJ, Rowland HM, Storz JF, Andolfatto P, Dobler S. Mol Biol Evol. 2022 Dec 6:msac258. doi: 10.1093/molbev/msac258. PubMed 36472530.
Backbone
  Vector backbone: pFastBac Dual
  Backbone size w/o insert (bp): 5238
  Vector type: Insect Expression
Growth in bacteria
  Bacterial resistance: Ampicillin, 100 μg/mL
  Growth temperature: 37°C
  Growth strain: DH5alpha
  Copy number: Unknown
Gene/Insert 1
  Gene/Insert name: ATP1A1
  Species: Pterocles gutturalis
  Insert size (bp): 3069
  Mutation: removed aspartic acid at 121 and replaced arginine at 128 with glutamine in the protein sequence the protein sequence
  GenBank ID: XM_010081314
  Promoter: PH
  Cloning method: Gibson Cloning
  Sequencing primers: 5′ ATTCCGGATTATTCATACCGTCCCACCATCG; 3′ GTGGTATGGCTGATTATGATCCTCTAGTACTTCTC
Gene/Insert 2
  Gene/Insert name: ATP1B1
  Species: Pterocles gutturalis
  Insert size (bp): 916
  GenBank ID: XM_010078905
  Promoter: p10
  Cloning method: Restriction Enzyme; 5′ cloning site XhoI (unknown if destroyed); 3′ cloning site PaeI (unknown if destroyed)
  Sequencing primers: 5′ CGGGTTCCTTCCGGTATTGTCTCCTTC; 3′ ACGGACCTTTAATTCAACCCAACACAATATA
Terms and licenses: Academic/Nonprofit Terms; Industry Terms: Not Available to Industry
How to cite: Sandgrouse+R111Q–insD was a gift from Susanne Dobler (Addgene plasmid # 191229 ; http://n2t.net/addgene:191229 ; RRID:Addgene_191229)
