[The description below was written by a language model from this plasmid's Addgene catalogue record and pLannotate feature annotations shown in this document.]
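Description:
Sandgrouse+R111Q–insD is a baculovirus donor plasmid built on pFastBac Dual for co-expressing both subunits of the Na,K-ATPase from the yellow-throated sandgrouse (Pterocles gutturalis) in insect cells. The full sequence record is about 9.3 kb. In E. coli the plasmid replicates from a high-copy ColE1/pUC-type origin and is selected with ampicillin through the bla gene; an f1 origin is also present. Between the Tn7R and Tn7L ends lies the mini-Tn7 cassette, which carries a gentamicin acetyltransferase marker along with the two expression units. In the standard use of this backbone, the cassette is transposed into a bacmid to generate recombinant baculovirus.

The two expression units sit back to back and are transcribed in opposite directions. The polyhedrin (PH) promoter drives the catalytic alpha subunit ATP1A1, an insert of roughly 3.07 kb, terminated by the SV40 polyadenylation signal. The p10 promoter drives the roughly 0.9 kb beta subunit ATP1B1 on the opposite strand, ending at the HSV TK polyadenylation signal. The annotation tool labelled these coding sequences by their closest rabbit and chicken homologues, but the catalogue entry gives the species as sandgrouse. The ATP1A1 insert is an engineered variant. An aspartic acid at position 121 of the protein sequence has been removed and the arginine at position 128 replaced by glutamine, which the construct name expresses as R111Q and loss of the inserted D under a different numbering. No epitope tags or reporters are annotated.

Judging from the associated publication title, the construct serves to produce a defined alpha/beta pump for testing how amino acid insertions and substitutions interact epistatically to shape toxin resistance in vertebrate Na,K-ATPases.
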