Features (pLannotate 1.2.2; 18 found; start..end, strand, type, name):
     81..97      +  CDS            lacZα (fragment): LacZα fragment of β-galactosidase; lacZ fragment
    102..556     +  rep_origin     f1 ori (sequence partly withheld): f1 bacteriophage origin of replication; arrow indicates direction of (+) strand synthesis
    582..686     +  promoter       AmpR promoter: bla
    687..1547    +  CDS            AmpR: β-lactamase; bla; confers resistance to ampicillin, carbenicillin, and related antibiotics
   1718..2306    +  rep_origin     ori: high-copy-number ColE1/pMB1/pBR322/pUC origin of replication
   2492..2543    -  misc_feature   bom (fragment): basis of mobility region from pBR322
   2611..2835    -  mobile_element Tn7R: mini-Tn7 element (right end of the Tn7 transposon) Tn7
   2902..3435    -  CDS            GmR: gentamycin acetyltransferase; aacC1; confers resistance to gentamycin
   3624..3652    -  promoter       Pc promoter: intI1 (promoter lies within the coding sequence); class 1 integron promoter
   3630..3989    -  CDS            YPR2_ECOLX (fragment): Protein predicted: Swiss-Prot protein existence level 4. From Escherichia coli.
   4160..4208    -  polyA_signal   HSV TK poly(A) signal: herpes simplex virus thymidine kinase polyadenylation signal (Cole and Stacy, 1985)
   4288..5202    -  CDS            ATP1B1: AT1B1_CHICK - Experimental evidence at protein level: Swiss-Prot protein existence level 1. This is the non-catalytic component of the active enzyme, which catalyzes the hydrolysis of ATP coupled with the exchange of Na(+) and K(+) ions across the plasma membrane. The beta subunit regulates, through assembly of alpha/beta heterodimers, the number of sodium pumps transported to the plasma membrane. From Gallus gallus (Chicken).
   5237..5346    -  promoter       p10 promoter: baculovirus promoter for expression in insect cells
   5370..5461    +  promoter       polyhedrin promoter: polh from Autographa californica; promoter for the baculovirus polyhedrin gene
   5594..8659    +  CDS            ATP1A1: AT1A1_RABIT - Experimental evidence at protein level: Swiss-Prot protein existence level 1. This is the catalytic component of the active enzyme, which catalyzes the hydrolysis of ATP coupled with the exchange of sodium and potassium ions across the plasma membrane. This action creates the electrochemical gradient of sodium and potassium ions, providing the energy for active transport of various nutrients (By similarity). May contribute to blood-heart barrier properties of endocardial endothelium and may control cardiac performance via endothelial Na(+)/H(+) exchange (PubMed:11738066). From Or
   8771..8854    +  CDS            large T antigen (fragment): large T antigen from SV40 (simian virus 40)
   8877..9011    +  polyA_signal   SV40 poly(A) signal: SV40 polyadenylation signal
   9040..9205    -  mobile_element Tn7L: mini-Tn7 element (left end of the Tn7 transposon) Tn7
>Addgene plasmid #191229 | Sandgrouse+R111Q–insD | addgene full sequence | sequence record 379801 | Addgene NGS Result
TTCTCTGTCACAGAATGAAAATTTTTCTGTCATCTCTTCGTTATTAATGTTTGTAATTGACTGAATATCA
ACGCTTATTTGCAGCCTGAATGGCGAATGGG
[124 nt withheld, positions 102-225]
C
[91 nt withheld, positions 227-317]
A
[49 nt withheld, positions 319-367]
CCTTTGACGTTGGAGTCCACGTTCTT
[37 nt withheld, positions 394-430]
ACCCTATCTCGGTCTATTCTTTTGATTTATAAGGGATTTTGCCGATTTCGGCCTATTGGTTAAAAAATGA
GCTGATTTAACAAAAATTTAACGCGAATTTTAACAAAATATTAACGCTTACAATTTAGGTGGCACTTTTC
GGGGAAATGTGCGCGGAACCCCTATTTGTTTATTTTTCTAAATACATTCAAATATGTATCCGCTCATGAG
ACAATAACCCTGATAAATGCTTCAATAATATTGAAAAAGGAAGAGTATGAGTATTCAACATTTCCGTGTC
GCCCTTATTCCCTTTTTTGCGGCATTTTGCCTTCCTGTTTTTGCTCACCCAGAAACGCTGGTGAAAGTAA
AAGATGCTGAAGATCAGTTGGGTGCACGAGTGGGTTACATCGAACTGGATCTCAACAGCGGTAAGATCCT
TGAGAGTTTTCGCCCCGAAGAACGTTTTCCAATGATGAGCACTTTTAAAGTTCTGCTATGTGGCGCGGTA
TTATCCCGTATTGACGCCGGGCAAGAGCAACTCGGTCGCCGCATACACTATTCTCAGAATGACTTGGTTG
AGTACTCACCAGTCACAGAAAAGCATCTTACGGATGGCATGACAGTAAGAGAATTATGCAGTGCTGCCAT
AACCATGAGTGATAACACTGCGGCCAACTTACTTCTGACAACGATCGGAGGACCGAAGGAGCTAACCGCT
TTTTTGCACAACATGGGGGATCATGTAACTCGCCTTGATCGTTGGGAACCGGAGCTGAATGAAGCCATAC
CAAACGACGAGCGTGACACCACGATGCCTGTAGCAATGGCAACAACGTTGCGCAAACTATTAACTGGCGA
ACTACTTACTCTAGCTTCCCGGCAACAATTAATAGACTGGATGGAGGCGGATAAAGTTGCAGGACCACTT
CTGCGCTCGGCCCTTCCGGCTGGCTGGTTTATTGCTGATAAATCTGGAGCCGGTGAGCGTGGGTCTCGCG
GTATCATTGCAGCACTGGGGCCAGATGGTAAGCCCTCCCGTATCGTAGTTATCTACACGACGGGGAGTCA
GGCAACTATGGATGAACGAAATAGACAGATCGCTGAGATAGGTGCCTCACTGATTAAGCATTGGTAACTG
TCAGACCAAGTTTACTCATATATACTTTAGATTGATTTAAAACTTCATTTTTAATTTAAAAGGATCTAGG
TGAAGATCCTTTTTGATAATCTCATGACCAAAATCCCTTAACGTGAGTTTTCGTTCCACTGAGCGTCAGA
CCCCGTAGAAAAGATCAAAGGATCTTCTTGAGATCCTTTTTTTCTGCGCGTAATCTGCTGCTTGCAAACA
AAAAAACCACCGCTACCAGCGGTGGTTTGTTTGCCGGATCAAGAGCTACCAACTCTTTTTCCGAAGGTAA
CTGGCTTCAGCAGAGCGCAGATACCAAATACTGTTCTTCTAGTGTAGCCGTAGTTAGGCCACCACTTCAA
GAACTCTGTAGCACCGCCTACATACCTCGCTCTGCTAATCCTGTTACCAGTGGCTGCTGCCAGTGGCGAT
AAGTCGTGTCTTACCGGGTTGGACTCAAGACGATAGTTACCGGATAAGGCGCAGCGGTCGGGCTGAACGG
GGGGTTCGTGCACACAGCCCAGCTTGGAGCGAACGACCTACACCGAACTGAGATACCTACAGCGTGAGCT
ATGAGAAAGCGCCACGCTTCCCGAAGGGAGAAAGGCGGACAGGTATCCGGTAAGCGGCAGGGTCGGAACA
GGAGAGCGCACGAGGGAGCTTCCAGGGGGAAACGCCTGGTATCTTTATAGTCCTGTCGGGTTTCGCCACC
TCTGACTTGAGCGTCGATTTTTGTGATGCTCGTCAGGGGGGCGGAGCCTATGGAAAAACGCCAGCAACGC
GGCCTTTTTACGGTTCCTGGCCTTTTGCTGGCCTTTTGCTCACATGTTCTTTCCTGCGTTATCCCCTGAT
TCTGTGGATAACCGTATTACCGCCTTTGAGTGAGCTGATACCGCTCGCCGCAGCCGAACGACCGAGCGCA
GCGAGTCAGTGAGCGAGGAAGCGGAAGAGCGCCTGATGCGGTATTTTCTCCTTACGCATCTGTGCGGTAT
TTCACACCGCATAGACCAGCCGCGTAACCTGGCAAAATCGGTTACGGTTGAGTAATAAATGGATGCCCTG
CGTAAGCGGGTGTGGGCGGACAATAAAGTCTTAAACTGAACAAAATAGATCTAAACTATGACAATAAAGT
CTTAAACTAGACAGAATAGTTGTAAACTGAAATCAGTCCAGTTATGCTGTGAAAAAGCATACTGGACTTT
TGTTATGGCTAAAGCAAACTCTTCATTTTCTGAAGTGCAAATTGCCCGTCGTATTAAAGAGGGGCGTGGC
CAAGGGCATGGTAAAGACTATATTCGCGGCGTTGTGACAATTTACCGAACAACTCCGCGGCCGGGAAGCC
GATCTCGGCTTGAACGAATTGTTAGGTGGCGGTACTTGGGTCGATATCAAAGTGCATCACTTCTTCCCGT
ATGCCCAACTTTGTATAGAGAGCCACTGCGGGATCGTCACCGTAATCTGCTTGCACGTAGATCACATAAG
CACCAAGCGCGTTGGCCTCATGCTTGAGGAGATTGATGAGCGCGGTGGCAATGCCCAGCCTCCGGTGCTC
GCCGGAGACTGCGAGATCATAGATATAGATCTCACTACGCGGCTGCTCAAACTTGGGCAGAACGTAAGCC
GCGAGAGCGCCAACAACCGCTTCTTGGTCGAAGGCAGCAAGCGCGATGAATGTCTTACTACGGAGCAAGT
TCCCGAGGTAATCGGAGTCCGGCTGATGTTGGGAGTAGGTGGCTACGTCTCCGAACTCACGACCGAAAAG
ATCAAGAGCAGCCCGCATGGATTTGACTTGGTCAGGGCCGAGCCTACATGTGCGAATGATGCCCATACTT
GAGCCACCTAACTTTGTTTTAGGGCGACTGCCCTGCTGCGTAACATCGTTGCTGCTGCGTAACATCGTTG
CTGCTCCATAACATCAAACATCGACCCACGGCGTAACGCGCTTGCTGCTTGGATGCCCGAGGCATAGACT
GTACAAAAAAACAGTCATAACAAGCCATGAAAACCGCCACTGCGCCGTTACCACCGCTGCGTTCGGTCAA
GGTTCTGGACCAGTTGCGTGAGCGCATACGCTACTTGCATTACAGTTTACGAACCGAACAGGCTTATGTC
AACTGGGTTCGTGCCTTCATCCGTTTCCACGGTGTGCGTCACCCGGCAACCTTGGGCAGCAGCGAAGTCG
AGGCATTTCTGTCCTGGCTGGCGAACGAGCGCAAGGTTTCGGTCTCCACGCATCGTCAGGCATTGGCGGC
CTTGCTGTTCTTCTACGGCAAGGTGCTGTGCACGGATCTGCCCTTGCTTCAGGAGATCGGTAGACCTCGG
CCGTCGCGGCGCTTGCCGGTGGTGCTGACCCCGGATGAAGTGGTTCGCATCCTCGGTTTTCTGGAAGGCG
AGCATCGTTTGTTCGCCCAGGACTCTAGCTATAGTTCTAGTGGTTGGCTACGTACCCGTAGTGGCTATGG
CAGGGCTTGCCGCCCCGACGTTGGCTGCGAGCCCTGGGCCTTCACCCGAACTTGGGGGTTGGGGTGGGGA
AAAGGAAGAAACGCGGGCGTATTGGTCCCAATGGGGTCTCGGTGGGGTATCGACAGAGTGCCAGCCCTGG
GACCGAACCCCGCGTTTATGAACAAACGACCCAACACCCGTGCGTTTTATTCTGTCTTTTTATTGCCGTC
ATAGCGCGGGTTCCTTCCGGTATTGTCTCCTTCCGTGTTTCAGTTAGCCTCCCCCATCTCCCGGTACCGC
ATGCTCAGCTGCTTTTTATGTCAAATTTAATATCAAAGCGTCCCTGGAAGCGGTCTTTGTCGCTGTACTG
GATGTTCTGCCCGTAGGCCCTGCATTCCACGCGCACCTCCATGTCGTAGGTCAGGTTGGTGAACTGCACT
GCCACCAGCGGCTGCAGGTACCGCGACTGCAGGAGCTTGCCGTAGTAGGGATAGTACTGCAGGGCAAAGC
CAGGGTAGCCACCCATCCCATAGTACTCCACCGTGCCTATTTTGTCTGCATCGTCCTCTTTCTTGGCAGC
ACAGTGGACAGGGATGAGGAATGGGTTGTATTTTGCCATAACCTCTGGAGGGAGGCTGTCATTTACCGGA
GCCTTAGGTTTGAAGCCGATAATTCTGTTGAGCTTGACGAGGATGCATGGTTTGCCATCCCTGTACCCAA
AGGTGGGATCATTTATTCCAGAACAGTTTTCCAGCCATTCACGTTTGAATTTGCAGACCTTCTTCTGGCC
CTGGGCATCATTATATGGTCCTCTCTCTTTGTAATCGCTAGGTATGTCCCCACAGTCCTGAAATATCATG
TTTTCAGTCTGTTGATCAGCGCTGTAGTCCTTCAAGAACTTCTCAAGGTTCTTCACATATGGCTCAAAAC
TTTTGGCGTCGGAGACACTAAAGGAAATTTCTGTCTTTTGTACCTGGGGTACTTGAGTCAGTCCTGGAGG
TGCCACTCGATCCTGATATTTGGGTTCAAATTCACTGACAGTGAGCAACATCACTTGGATGGTCCCAATG
AATATACCTGCCAGGCAACCATAGAAGATCACATAGAAGAGGAGGATTTTAAACCAGCTGCCCCCGGTGC
GGCCCAGCAGCTCCTTCTTCTCCGAGTTCCAGATGAACTTCTTCCAGTTGCCGTCGCCGTCCTTGGCCTT
CCCGCGGGCCATCTCGAGATCCCGGGTGATCAAGTCTTCGTCGAGTGATTGTAAATAAAATGTAATTTAC
AGTATAGTATTTTAATTAATATACAAATGATTTGATAATAATTCTTATTTAACTATAATATATTGTGTTG
GGTTGAATTAAAGGTCCGTATACTCCGGAATATTAATAGATCATGGAGATAATTAAAATGATAACCATCT
CGCAAATAAATAAGTATTTTACTGTTTTCGTAACAGTTTTGTAATAAAAAAACCTATAAATATTCCGGAT
TATTCATACCGTCCCACCATCGGGCGCGGATCCCGGTCCGAAGCGCGCGGAATTCAAAGGCCTACGTCGA
CGAGCTCACCTATAGGGCGAATTGGCGGAAGGCCGTCAAGGCCGCATGTCGACATGGGCAAGGGGGCTGG
AAGAGACAAGTATGAGCCTACTGCAACATCCGAACATGGCACAAAGAAGAAAAAGGGGAAGAAGGAGAGG
GACATGGATGAACTTAAAAAGGAAGTCACAATGGATGACCACAAGCTGAGCCTTGATGAACTTCATCGTA
AATATGGAACAGACTTGAGTAGGGGTTTGACTACTGCACGTGCAGCTGAGATTTTGGCTCGTGATGGCCC
AAATTCCCTCACACCCCCACCCACCACTCCTGAATGGCTCAAGTTCTGCCGGCAGCTCTTTGGAGGATTC
TCACTCCTGTTGTGGATTGGTGCTGTTCTGTGCTTTCTGGCTTATGGCATACAAAGTGCGGTGCAGGAGG
CGGCCGACAATGATAATCTGTACTTGGGTATTGTGTTGGCAGCTGTGGTTATCATTACTGGCTGTTTCTC
TTATTACCAAGAAGCAAAAAGTTCCAAGATCATGGAGTCCTTCAAGAACATGGTGCCTCAGCAAGCTCTT
GTAGTCAGAAATGGTGAGAAGATGAGCATAAATGCTGAAGGTGTTGTAGTTGGAGATCTAGTGGAGGTGA
AAGGAGGAGACAGAATTCCAGCCGACCTTCGGATCATATCTGCACATGGTTGCAAGGTAGATAACTCCTC
ACTTACTGGTGAATCAGAGCCTCAGACCAGATCTCCAGACTTCTCCAATGAGAATCCCCTGGAGACCAGG
AACATTGCCTTCTTTTCCACCAACTGTGTGGAAGGCACTGCCCGTGGCATTGTCATTAGCACTGGGGATC
GCACTGTAATGGGCCGTATTGCCAGTCTGGCTTCTGGGCTGGAAGGGGGGAAAACTCCAATTGCCATGGA
GATTGAGCACTTTATCCACCTCATCACTGGAGTAGCTGTCTTCCTGGGTGTGACTTTCTTCATCCTTTCA
CTCATCCTTGAGTACACATGGCTGGAGGCTGTAATCTTCCTCATCGGGATCATTGTTGCCAATGTCCCTG
AAGGGCTGCTTGCAACAGTCACGGTATGTCTGACACTAACAGCCAAGCGTATGGCTCGTAAGAACTGCTT
GGTGAAGAACCTCGAAGCTGTGGAAACCCTGGGTTCCACGTCCACTATCTGTTCTGACAAAACAGGCACG
CTGACACAGAATCGCATGACGGTTGCGCACATGTGGTTTGACAATCAGATTCATGAGGCTGATACTACAG
AGAACCAGAGTGGTGCTTCCTTTGACAAGAGCTCAGCTACTTGGACTGCTTTGTCCAGAGTTGCAGGTCT
CTGCAACCGTGCTGTGTTTCAGGCCAACCAGGAAAATGTACCAATACTTAAGAGAGCAGTGGCGGGAGAT
GCCTCTGAGTCTGCACTTCTGAAATGCATTGAATTGTGCTGTGGTCCTGTCAAGGAGATGAGAGAAAGGT
ATCCCAAAGTGGTGGAAATACCATTTAACTCTACCAACAAGTATCAGCTGTCTATCCACAAAAATGCAAA
TCCGTCAGAATCCCGTTACTTACTGGTGATGAAGGGAGCTCCAGAGAGGATTTTGGATCGCTGCAGCACC
ATTCTTATTCATGGCAAAGAGCAACCACTGGATGAGGAAATGAAAGATTCTTTTCAAAATGCCTACCTTG
AGTTGGGAGGCCTTGGGGAGAGAGTGTTAGGATTCTGTCACTTGGCTCTGCCTGATGATCAGTTCCCTGA
TGGCTTCCAGTTTGATACAGACGAAGTGAACTTTCCTGTAGAAAAACTCTGCTTTGTAGGACTGATGTCT
ATGATTGACCCTCCTCGTGCTGCTGTGCCAGATGCTGTTGGCAAATGCAGAAGCGCTGGGATCAAGGTTA
TCATGGTTACGGGAGACCATCCGATCACAGCCAAAGCCATTGCCAAGGGTGTCGGCATCATCTCTGAGGG
CAATGAAACAGTTGAAGATATTGCTGCTCGACTCAACATTCCTGTCAGCCAGGTCAACCCTAGGGATGCC
AAAGCTTGTGTTGTTCATGGCTCAGATTTGAAGGACATGACTAGTGAGCAACTGGATGACATCTTGCTTC
ATCATACTGAAATTGTCTTTGCCAGGACATCTCCTCAGCAGAAGCTTATAATTGTGGAAGGCTGTCAGCG
ACAGGGTGCCATTGTAGCAGTCACAGGTGATGGTGTGAATGATTCCCCAGCCCTGAAGAAGGCTGACATT
GGTGTTGCTATGGGTATTGCTGGCTCAGATGTCTCCAAGCAGGCAGCTGACATGATTCTGCTGGATGATA
ACTTTGCCTCCATTGTCACTGGGGTTGAAGAAGGGCGTCTGATCTTTGATAACCTGAAGAAGTCTATTGC
TTACACCTTGACCAGTAACATTCCTGAAATCACGCCGTTCCTGATCTTCATCATTGCAAACATACCCCTT
CCACTGGGAACAGTCACCATCCTCTGCATTGACTTGGGCACTGACATGGTCCCTGCTATCTCCCTGGCAT
ATGAGCAAGCAGAGAGTGACATCATGAAGAGGCAGCCCAGAAATCCCAAAACAGACAAGCTGGTTAATGA
ACGGCTGATCAGCATGGCCTATGGGCAGATTGGTATGATCCAGGCCCTTGGAGGTTTCTTCACCTATTTT
GTAATCATGGCAGAGAATGGGTTCTGGCCTTCTGGCTTGCTAGGGATCAGAGTTCAGTGGGATGACCGAT
GGGTTAACGATGTGGAAGACAGCTATGGGCAGCAGTGGACCTACGAACAGAGGAAAATAGTGGAGTTCAC
TTGCCATACAGCCTTCTTTGTCAGCATTGTGGTTGTGCAGTGGGCAGACTTGATCATTTGTAAGACCAGA
AGAAACTCTGTCTTCCAGCAGGGAATGAAGAACAAGATCTTAATATTTGGGCTCTTTGAGGAGACTGCTC
TGGCTGCCTTCCTCTCCTACTGCCCTGGAATGGATGTTGCTCTAAGGATGTACCCTCTCAAGCCAACCTG
GTGGTTCTGCGCTTTCCCATACTCTCTTCTCATATTCCTGTATGATGAAATCAGAAAGCTCATTATCAGA
CGCAACCCTGGTGGTTGGGTGGAAAAAGAGACCTACTACTAAGCGGCCGCCTGGGCCTCATGGGCCTTCC
GCTCACTGCCCGCTTTCCAGTGCGGCCGCTTTCGAATCTAGAGCCTGCAGTCTCGACAAGCTTGTCGAGA
AGTACTAGAGGATCATAATCAGCCATACCACATTTGTAGAGGTTTTACTTGCTTTAAAAAACCTCCCACA
CCTCCCCCTGAACCTGAAACATAAAATGAATGCAATTGTTGTTGTTAACTTGTTTATTGCAGCTTATAAT
GGTTACAAATAAAGCAATAGCATCACAAATTTCACAAATAAAGCATTTTTTTCACTGCATTCTAGTTGTG
GTTTGTCCAAACTCATCAATGTATCTTATCATGTCTGGATCTGATCACTGCTTGAGCCTAGGAGATCCGA
ACCAGATAAGTGAAATCTAGTTCCAAACTATTTTGTCATTTTTAATTTTCGTATTAGCTTACGACGCTAC
ACCCAGTTCCCATCTATTTTGTCACTCTTCCCTAAATAATCCTTAAAAACTCCATTTCCACCCCTCCCAG
TTCCCAACTATTTTGTCCGCCCACAGCGGGGCATTTTTCTTCCTGTTATGTTTTTAATCAAACATCCTGC
CAACTCCATGTGACAAACCGTCATCTTCGGCTACTTT
