>Addgene plasmid #191229 | Sandgrouse+R111Q–insD | depositor partial sequence | sequence record 370737 | ATP1B1 at p10 promoter
ATGGCCCGCGGGAAGGCCAAGGACGGCGACGGCAACTGGAAGAAGTTCATCTGGAACTCGGAGAAGAAGG
AGCTGCTGGGCCGCACCGGGGGCAGCTGGTTTAAAATCCTCCTCTTCTATGTGATCTTCTATGGTTGCCT
GGCAGGTATATTCATTGGGACCATCCAAGTGATGTTGCTCACTGTCAGTGAATTTGAACCCAAATATCAG
GATCGAGTGGCACCTCCAGGACTGACTCAAGTACCCCAGGTACAAAAGACAGAAATTTCCTTTAGTGTCT
CCGACGCCAAAAGTTTTGAGCCATATGTGAAGAACCTTGAGAAGTTCTTGAAGGACTACAGCGCTGATCA
ACAGACTGAAAACATGATATTTCAGGACTGTGGGGACATACCTAGCGATTACAAAGAGAGAGGACCATAT
AATGATGCCCAGGGCCAGAAGAAGGTCTGCAAATTCAAACGTGAATGGCTGGAAAACTGTTCTGGAATAA
ATGATCCCACCTTTGGGTACAGGGATGGCAAACCATGCATCCTCGTCAAGCTCAACAGAATTATCGGCTT
CAAACCTAAGGCTCCGGTAAATGACAGCCTCCCTCCAGAGGTTATGGCAAAATACAACCCATTCCTCATC
CCTGTCCACTGTGCTGCCAAGAAAGAGGACGATGCAGACAAAATAGGCACGGTGGAGTACTATGGGATGG
GTGGCTACCCTGGCTTTGCCCTGCAGTACTATCCCTACTACGGCAAGCTCCTGCAGTCGCGGTACCTGCA
GCCGCTGGTGGCAGTGCAGTTCACCAACCTGACCTACGACATGGAGGTGCGCGTGGAATGCAGGGCCTAC
GGGCAGAACATCCAGTACAGCGACAAAGACCGCTTCCAGGGACGCTTTGATATTAAATTTGACATAAAAA
GCAGCTGA
