>Addgene plasmid #191229 | Sandgrouse+R111Q–insD | depositor partial sequence | sequence record 370738 | ATP1A1 at PH promoter
ATGGGCAAGGGGGCTGGAAGAGACAAGTATGAGCCTACTGCAACATCCGAACATGGCACAAAGAAGAAAA
AGGGGAAGAAGGAGAGGGACATGGATGAACTTAAAAAGGAAGTCACAATGGATGACCACAAGCTGAGCCT
TGATGAACTTCATCGTAAATATGGAACAGACTTGAGTAGGGGTTTGACTACTGCACGTGCAGCTGAGATT
TTGGCTCGTGATGGCCCAAATTCCCTCACACCCCCACCCACCACTCCTGAATGGCTCAAGTTCTGCCGGC
AGCTCTTTGGAGGATTCTCACTCCTGTTGTGGATTGGTGCTGTTCTGTGCTTTCTGGCTTATGGCATACA
AAGTGCGGTGCAGGAGGCGGCCGACAATGATAATCTGTACTTGGGTATTGTGTTGGCAGCTGTGGTTATC
ATTACTGGCTGTTTCTCTTATTACCAAGAAGCAAAAAGTTCCAAGATCATGGAGTCCTTCAAGAACATGG
TGCCTCAGCAAGCTCTTGTAGTCAGAAATGGTGAGAAGATGAGCATAAATGCTGAAGGTGTTGTAGTTGG
AGATCTAGTGGAGGTGAAAGGAGGAGACAGAATTCCAGCCGACCTTCGGATCATATCTGCACATGGTTGC
AAGGTAGATAACTCCTCACTTACTGGTGAATCAGAGCCTCAGACCAGATCTCCAGACTTCTCCAATGAGA
ATCCCCTGGAGACCAGGAACATTGCCTTCTTTTCCACCAACTGTGTGGAAGGCACTGCCCGTGGCATTGT
CATTAGCACTGGGGATCGCACTGTAATGGGCCGTATTGCCAGTCTGGCTTCTGGGCTGGAAGGGGGGAAA
ACTCCAATTGCCATGGAGATTGAGCACTTTATCCACCTCATCACTGGAGTAGCTGTCTTCCTGGGTGTGA
CTTTCTTCATCCTTTCACTCATCCTTGAGTACACATGGCTGGAGGCTGTAATCTTCCTCATCGGGATCAT
TGTTGCCAATGTCCCTGAAGGGCTGCTTGCAACAGTCACGGTATGTCTGACACTAACAGCCAAGCGTATG
GCTCGTAAGAACTGCTTGGTGAAGAACCTCGAAGCTGTGGAAACCCTGGGTTCCACGTCCACTATCTGTT
CTGACAAAACAGGCACGCTGACACAGAATCGCATGACGGTTGCGCACATGTGGTTTGACAATCAGATTCA
TGAGGCTGATACTACAGAGAACCAGAGTGGTGCTTCCTTTGACAAGAGCTCAGCTACTTGGACTGCTTTG
TCCAGAGTTGCAGGTCTCTGCAACCGTGCTGTGTTTCAGGCCAACCAGGAAAATGTACCAATACTTAAGA
GAGCAGTGGCGGGAGATGCCTCTGAGTCTGCACTTCTGAAATGCATTGAATTGTGCTGTGGTCCTGTCAA
GGAGATGAGAGAAAGGTATCCCAAAGTGGTGGAAATACCATTTAACTCTACCAACAAGTATCAGCTGTCT
ATCCACAAAAATGCAAATCCGTCAGAATCCCGTTACTTACTGGTGATGAAGGGAGCTCCAGAGAGGATTT
TGGATCGCTGCAGCACCATTCTTATTCATGGCAAAGAGCAACCACTGGATGAGGAAATGAAAGATTCTTT
TCAAAATGCCTACCTTGAGTTGGGAGGCCTTGGGGAGAGAGTGTTAGGATTCTGTCACTTGGCTCTGCCT
GATGATCAGTTCCCTGATGGCTTCCAGTTTGATACAGACGAAGTGAACTTTCCTGTAGAAAAACTCTGCT
TTGTAGGACTGATGTCTATGATTGACCCTCCTCGTGCTGCTGTGCCAGATGCTGTTGGCAAATGCAGAAG
CGCTGGGATCAAGGTTATCATGGTTACGGGAGACCATCCGATCACAGCCAAAGCCATTGCCAAGGGTGTC
GGCATCATCTCTGAGGGCAATGAAACAGTTGAAGATATTGCTGCTCGACTCAACATTCCTGTCAGCCAGG
TCAACCCTAGGGATGCCAAAGCTTGTGTTGTTCATGGCTCAGATTTGAAGGACATGACTAGTGAGCAACT
GGATGACATCTTGCTTCATCATACTGAAATTGTCTTTGCCAGGACATCTCCTCAGCAGAAGCTTATAATT
GTGGAAGGCTGTCAGCGACAGGGTGCCATTGTAGCAGTCACAGGTGATGGTGTGAATGATTCCCCAGCCC
TGAAGAAGGCTGACATTGGTGTTGCTATGGGTATTGCTGGCTCAGATGTCTCCAAGCAGGCAGCTGACAT
GATTCTGCTGGATGATAACTTTGCCTCCATTGTCACTGGGGTTGAAGAAGGGCGTCTGATCTTTGATAAC
CTGAAGAAGTCTATTGCTTACACCTTGACCAGTAACATTCCTGAAATCACGCCGTTCCTGATCTTCATCA
TTGCAAACATACCCCTTCCACTGGGAACAGTCACCATCCTCTGCATTGACTTGGGCACTGACATGGTCCC
TGCTATCTCCCTGGCATATGAGCAAGCAGAGAGTGACATCATGAAGAGGCAGCCCAGAAATCCCAAAACA
GACAAGCTGGTTAATGAACGGCTGATCAGCATGGCCTATGGGCAGATTGGTATGATCCAGGCCCTTGGAG
GTTTCTTCACCTATTTTGTAATCATGGCAGAGAATGGGTTCTGGCCTTCTGGCTTGCTAGGGATCAGAGT
TCAGTGGGATGACCGATGGGTTAACGATGTGGAAGACAGCTATGGGCAGCAGTGGACCTACGAACAGAGG
AAAATAGTGGAGTTCACTTGCCATACAGCCTTCTTTGTCAGCATTGTGGTTGTGCAGTGGGCAGACTTGA
TCATTTGTAAGACCAGAAGAAACTCTGTCTTCCAGCAGGGAATGAAGAACAAGATCTTAATATTTGGGCT
CTTTGAGGAGACTGCTCTGGCTGCCTTCCTCTCCTACTGCCCTGGAATGGATGTTGCTCTAAGGATGTAC
CCTCTCAAGCCAACCTGGTGGTTCTGCGCTTTCCCATACTCTCTTCTCATATTCCTGTATGATGAAATCA
GAAAGCTCATTATCAGACGCAACCCTGGTGGTTGGGTGGAAAAAGAGACCTACTACTAA
